Addgene plasmid #205237: pCDNA3-2xMARS-PLD
Purpose: Expresses two repeats of PLEKAH5 aa 143-271 (K163A and R164A) fused to phospholipase D from Streptomyces sp. PMF
Depositing lab: Jeremy Baskin. Depositing organization: Cornell University. Publication: A phosphorylation-controlled switch confers cell cycle-dependent protein relocalization. Cao X, Huang S, Wagner MM, Cho YT, Chiu DC, Wartchow KM, Lazarian A, McIntire LB, Smolka MB, Baskin JM. Nat Cell Biol. 2024 Oct;26(10):1804-1816. doi: 10.1038/s41556-024-01495-8. Epub 2024 Aug 29. PubMed 39209962.
Backbone
  Vector backbone: pCDNA3.1
  Backbone size w/o insert (bp): 5399
  Total vector size (bp): 8487
  Vector type: Mammalian Expression
  Selectable markers: Neomycin (select with G418)
Growth in bacteria
  Bacterial resistance: Ampicillin, 100 μg/mL
  Growth temperature: 37°C
  Growth strain: DH5alpha
  Copy number: High Copy
Gene/Insert 1
  Gene/Insert name: 2xPLEKHA5(143-271)-K163A/R164A-HA-nGFP (alt name: PEPP2)
  Species: H. sapiens (human)
  Insert size (bp): 834
  Mutation: amino acids 143-271 of PLEKHA5 (GenBank reference sequence NM_001256470.2) with K163A and R164A mutations
  GenBank ID: NM_001256470.2
  Entrez Gene: PLEKHA5 (a.k.a. PEPP-2, PEPP2)
  Promoter: CMV
  Tag / fusion protein: Nuclear Export Sequence (C terminal on insert); mCherry (C terminal on insert)
  Cloning method: Gibson Cloning
  Sequencing primers: 5′ CMV forward; 3′ mCherry reverse
Gene/Insert 2
  Gene/Insert name: phospholipase D (PLD)
  Species: Streptomyces sp. PMF
  GenBank ID: UniProtKB P84147
  Promoter: CMV
  Tag / fusion protein: mCherry (N terminal on insert)
  Cloning method: Gibson Cloning
  Sequencing primers: 5′ mCherry forward; 3′ BGH reverse
Terms and licenses: Academic/Nonprofit Terms; Industry Terms: Not Available to Industry
How to cite: pCDNA3-2xMARS-PLD was a gift from Jeremy Baskin (Addgene plasmid # 205237 ; http://n2t.net/addgene:205237 ; RRID:Addgene_205237)
