[The description below was written by a language model from this plasmid's Addgene catalogue record and pLannotate feature annotations shown in this document.]
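Description:
pCDNA3-2xMARS-PLD is a mammalian expression plasmid of about 8.5 kb built on the pCDNA3.1 backbone. It is maintained in E. coli through a high-copy ColE1/pUC-type origin and an ampicillin resistance gene (β-lactamase with its own promoter). An SV40 early promoter drives a neomycin phosphotransferase cassette, terminated by an SV40 poly(A) signal, which allows G418 selection of transfected mammalian cells. The backbone also carries an f1 origin and T7 and SP6 promoters flanking the insert.

The payload is a single fusion open reading frame driven by the CMV enhancer/promoter and terminated by the bovine growth hormone polyadenylation signal. It begins with two tandem copies of human PLEKHA5 residues 143–271, each recorded as carrying the K163A and R164A substitutions and separated by a short linker derived from a cloning site. This doubled module is what the plasmid name calls 2xMARS. It is followed by an HIV Rev-type nuclear export signal, the red fluorescent protein mCherry, and finally a bacterial phospholipase D. The catalogue attributes the PLD to Streptomyces sp. PMF, whereas the automated annotation matches it to the closely related Streptomyces antibioticus enzyme. The insert name in the catalogue also mentions HA and nGFP, but neither appears in the feature table, which instead agrees with the NES and mCherry listed as fusion tags.

The arrangement tethers a phosphatidic acid-generating lipase to a PLEKHA5-derived localization module while allowing its position to be followed by red fluorescence. The associated publication concerns phosphorylation-controlled, cell cycle-dependent protein relocalization, which suggests use in directing PLD activity according to that switch, although the record does not spell out the specific application.
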