Features (pLannotate 1.2.2; 26 found; start..end, strand, type, name):
     28..80      -  misc_feature   bom (fragment): basis of mobility region from pBR322
    235..614     +  enhancer       CMV enhancer: human cytomegalovirus immediate early enhancer
    615..818     +  promoter       CMV promoter: human cytomegalovirus (CMV) immediate early promoter
    814..847     +  LTR            5' LTR (truncated) (fragment): truncated 5' long terminal repeat (LTR) from HIV-1
    863..881     +  promoter       T7 promoter: promoter for bacteriophage T7 RNA polymerase
    910..1296    +  CDS            PLEKHA5 (fragment): PKHA5_HUMAN - Also known as KIAA1686, PEPP2. Experimental evidence at protein level: Swiss-Prot protein existence level 1. From Homo sapiens (Human).
   1297..1314    +  misc_feature   MCS (fragment): multiple cloning site
   1357..1749    +  CDS            PLEKHA5 (fragment): PKHA5_HUMAN - Also known as KIAA1686, PEPP2. Experimental evidence at protein level: Swiss-Prot protein existence level 1. From Homo sapiens (Human).
   1756..1782    +  CDS            NES: nuclear export signal from the HIV Rev protein (Fischer et al., 1995)
   1789..2496    +  CDS            mCherry: mCherry is a basic (constitutively fluorescent) red fluorescent protein published in 2004, derived from Discosoma sp.. It is reported to be a very rapidly-maturing monomer with low acid sensitivity.
   2500..3987    +  CDS            PLD_STRAT (fragment): Experimental evidence at protein level: Swiss-Prot protein existence level 1. From Streptomyces antibioticus.
   4039..4057    -  promoter       SP6 promoter: promoter for bacteriophage SP6 RNA polymerase
   4083..4307    +  polyA_signal   bGH poly(A) signal: bovine growth hormone polyadenylation signal
   4311..4332    +  promoter       SV40 promoter (fragment): SV40 enhancer and early promoter
   4353..4781    +  rep_origin     f1 ori (sequence partly withheld): f1 bacteriophage origin of replication; arrow indicates direction of (+) strand synthesis
   4795..5124    +  promoter       SV40 promoter: SV40 enhancer and early promoter
   5191..5982    +  CDS            neo: KKA2_KLEPN - Also known as kan, nptII. Experimental evidence at protein level: Swiss-Prot protein existence level 1. Resistance to kanamycin, neomycin, paromomycin, ribostamycin, butirosin and gentamicin B. From Klebsiella pneumoniae.
   6006..6164    +  CDS            ble (fragment): BLE_KLEPN - Experimental evidence at protein level: Swiss-Prot protein existence level 1. Binding protein with a strong affinity to the bleomycin family of antibiotics. Binds to CL990; an antimitotic-antibiotic compound. From Klebsiella pneumoniae.
   6159..6280    +  polyA_signal   SV40 poly(A) signal: SV40 polyadenylation signal
   6353..6369    -  protein_bind   lac operator: The lac repressor binds to the lac operator to inhibit transcription in E. coli. This inhibition can be relieved by adding lactose or isopropyl-β-D-thiogalactopyranoside (IPTG). lac repressor encoded by lacI
   6377..6407    -  promoter       lac promoter: promoter for the E. coli lac operon
   6422..6443    -  protein_bind   CAP binding site: CAP binding activates transcription in the presence of cAMP. E. coli catabolite activator protein
   6456..6548    -  CDS            lacI (fragment): lac repressor; lacI; The lac repressor binds to the lac operator to inhibit transcription in E. coli. This inhibition can be relieved by adding lactose or isopropyl-β-D-thiogalactopyranoside (IPTG).
   6731..7319    -  rep_origin     ori: high-copy-number ColE1/pMB1/pBR322/pUC origin of replication
   7490..8350    -  CDS            AmpR: β-lactamase; bla; confers resistance to ampicillin, carbenicillin, and related antibiotics
   8351..8455    -  promoter       AmpR promoter: bla
>Addgene plasmid #205237 | pCDNA3-2xMARS-PLD | addgene full sequence | sequence record 404742 | Addgene NGS Result
GACGGATCGGGAGATCTCCCGATCCCCTATGGTGCACTCTCAGTACAATCTGCTCTGATGCCGCATAGTT
AAGCCAGTATCTGCTCCCTGCTTGTGTGTTGGAGGTCGCTGAGTAGTGCGCGAGCAAAATTTAAGCTACA
ACAAGGCAAGGCTTGACCGACAATTGCATGAAGAATCTGCTTAGGGTTAGGCGTTTTGCGCTGCTTCGCG
ATGTACGGGCCAGATATACGCGTTGACATTGATTATTGACTAGTTATTAATAGTAATCAATTACGGGGTC
ATTAGTTCATAGCCCATATATGGAGTTCCGCGTTACATAACTTACGGTAAATGGCCCGCCTGGCTGACCG
CCCAACGACCCCCGCCCATTGACGTCAATAATGACGTATGTTCCCATAGTAACGCCAATAGGGACTTTCC
ATTGACGTCAATGGGTGGAGTATTTACGGTAAACTGCCCACTTGGCAGTACATCAAGTGTATCATATGCC
AAGTACGCCCCCTATTGACGTCAATGACGGTAAATGGCCCGCCTGGCATTATGCCCAGTACATGACCTTA
TGGGACTTTCCTACTTGGCAGTACATCTACGTATTAGTCATCGCTATTACCATGGTGATGCGGTTTTGGC
AGTACATCAATGGGCGTGGATAGCGGTTTGACTCACGGGGATTTCCAAGTCTCCACCCCATTGACGTCAA
TGGGAGTTTGTTTTGGCACCAAAATCAACGGGACTTTCCAAAATGTCGTAACAACTCCGCCCCATTGACG
CAAATGGGCGGTAGGCGTGTACGGTGGGAGGTCTATATAAGCAGAGCTCTCTGGCTAACTAGAGAACCCA
CTGCTTACTGGCTTATCGAAATTAATACGACTCACTATAGGGAGACCCAAGCTTGAATTCGCCACCATGG
GCAGAACTTCACGAGCTTCAAAAAAAGTTCATAATTTTGGAAAGAGGTCAAATTCAATTGCAGCGAATCC
TAATGCACCGGTTGTCAGACGAGGTTGGCTTTATAAACAGGACAGTACTGGCATGAAATTGTGGAAGAAA
CGCTGGTTTGTGCTTTCTGACCTTTGCCTCTTTTATTATAGAGATGAGAAAGAAGAGGGTATCCTGGGAA
GCATACTGTTACCTAGTTTTCAGATAGCTTTGCTTACCTCTGAAGATCACATTAATCGCAAATATGCTTT
TAAGGCAGCCCATCCAAACATGCGGACCTATTATTTCTGCACTGATACAGGAAAGGAAATGGAGTTGTGG
ATGAAAGCCATGTTAGATGCTGCCCTAGTACAGACACTGCAGTCGACGGTACCGAGCGGCGGCCGCGGAT
CAGGAAGCGGATCAGGAAGCGGAATGGGCAGAACTTCACGAGCTTCAAAAAAAGTTCATAATTTTGGAAA
GAGGTCAAATTCAATTGCAGCGAATCCTAATGCACCGGTTGTCAGACGAGGTTGGCTTTATAAACAGGAC
AGTACTGGCATGAAATTGTGGAAGAAACGCTGGTTTGTGCTTTCTGACCTTTGCCTCTTTTATTATAGAG
ATGAGAAAGAAGAGGGTATCCTGGGAAGCATACTGTTACCTAGTTTTCAGATAGCTTTGCTTACCTCTGA
AGATCACATTAATCGCAAATATGCTTTTAAGGCAGCCCATCCAAACATGCGGACCTATTATTTCTGCACT
GATACAGGAAAGGAAATGGAGTTGTGGATGAAAGCCATGTTAGATGCTGCCCTAGTACAGACAGTACCGC
GGGCCCTGCCTCCCCTGGAGCGCCTGACCCTGGGTACCATGGTGAGCAAGGGCGAGGAGGATAACATGGC
CATCATCAAGGAGTTCATGCGCTTCAAGGTGCACATGGAGGGCTCCGTGAACGGCCACGAGTTCGAGATC
GAGGGCGAGGGCGAGGGCCGCCCCTACGAGGGCACCCAGACCGCCAAGCTGAAGGTGACCAAGGGTGGCC
CCCTGCCCTTCGCCTGGGACATCCTGTCCCCTCAGTTCATGTACGGCTCCAAGGCCTACGTGAAGCACCC
CGCCGACATCCCCGACTACTTGAAGCTGTCCTTCCCCGAGGGCTTCAAGTGGGAGCGCGTGATGAACTTC
GAGGACGGCGGCGTGGTGACCGTGACCCAGGACTCCTCCCTGCAGGACGGCGAGTTCATCTACAAGGTGA
AGCTGCGCGGCACCAACTTCCCCTCCGACGGCCCCGTAATGCAGAAGAAGACCATGGGCTGGGAGGCCTC
CTCCGAGCGGATGTACCCCGAGGACGGCGCCCTGAAGGGCGAGATCAAGCAGAGGCTGAAGCTGAAGGAC
GGCGGCCACTACGACGCTGAGGTCAAGACCACCTACAAGGCCAAGAAGCCCGTGCAGCTGCCCGGCGCCT
ACAACGTCAACATCAAGTTGGACATCACCTCCCACAACGAGGACTACACCATCGTGGAACAGTACGAACG
CGCCGAGGGCCGCCACTCCACCGGCGGCATGGACGAGCTGTACAAGGGATCCGCAGATTCAGCTACACCA
CATTTGGACGCCGTTGAGCAAACATTGAGGCAAGTGTCCCCAGGCCTGGAGGGCGATGTATGGGAAAGAA
CTAGTGGAAATAAATTGGACGGAAGTGCCGCTGATCCCAGTGATTGGTTGTTGCAAACCCCAGGATGTTG
GGGCGATGATAAATGCGCTGACAGAGTTGGGACAAAAAGGTTGCTGGCTAAGATGACTGAAAATATAGGG
AATGCCACCAGAACCGTAGATATTAGTACACTTGCACCTTTCCCAAACGGCGCATTCCAAGACGCTATTG
TCGCTGGTTTGAAGGAGTCCGCAGCTAAAGGCAATAAGTTGAAAGTTAGGATACTGGTTGGGGCTGCACC
CGTCTACCACATGAATGTAATACCTTCCAAGTATAGGGACGAATTGACTGCAAAACTTGGCAAAGCCGCA
GAAAACATAACTTTGAACGTGGCTAGTATGACTACATCAAAAACAGCTTTCTCCTGGAACCATAGCAAAA
TCTTGGTTGTAGACGGGCAAAGTGCCCTTACTGGTGGAATAAATAGCTGGAAGGATGATTACTTGGATAC
TACTCATCCAGTGTCTGATGTTGATCTTGCACTGACCGGACCAGCTGCAGGCTCTGCCGGTAGATACCTT
GACACTTTGTGGACATGGACCTGCCAAAACAAGAGTAACATCGCTTCCGTCTGGTTTGCAGCTTCCGGCA
ACGCAGGGTGCATGCCCACTATGCATAAAGATACAAACCCCAAGGCATCACCTGCCACCGGGAATGTCCC
AGTAATAGCCGTTGGAGGGTTGGGCGTTGGCATCAAAGATGTGGACCCCAAGTCCACTTTCAGGCCCGAT
CTGCCAACAGCTAGCGATACTAAGTGTGTGGTAGGACTTCACGACAATACTAACGCCGATAGAGACTATG
ATACAGTCAACCCAGAAGAGAGTGCCTTGAGAGCTCTTGTTGCTTCAGCAAAAGGTCACATTGAAATATC
TCAGCAGGATTTGAACGCTACATGTCCACCCTTGCCTAGGTATGACATTAGATTGTACGATGCCTTGGCT
GCTAAAATGGCTGCTGGGGTTAAGGTGAGAATTGTGGTTAGCGACCCAGCCAACAGGGGCGCAGTGGGCA
GTGGGGGTTACAGCCAAATAAAATCACTTAGTGAAATATCAGACACTTTGAGAAACAGGCTTGCAAATAT
CACAGGCGGTCAACAAGCTGCCAAAACTGCAATGTGTAGCAATTTGCAGCTTGCAACCTTTAGATCCTCC
CCCAACGGCAAATGGGCAGACGGGCATCCTTATGCCCAACACCATAAGTTGGTTTCCGTCGACTCATCCA
CATTTTATATCGGTTCAAAAAATTTGTACCCATCCTGGCTGCAAGATTTTGGCTACATAGTGGAATCCCC
AGAGGCTGCCAAGCAACTGGATGCCAAATTGCTTGACCCTCAGTGGAAGTACTCACAGGAGACTGCAACA
GTGGATTACGCAAGAGGAATCTGCAACGCTTAATCTAGAGGGCCCTATTCTATAGTGTCACCTAAATGCT
AGAGCTCGCTGATCAGCCTCGACTGTGCCTTCTAGTTGCCAGCCATCTGTTGTTTGCCCCTCCCCCGTGC
CTTCCTTGACCCTGGAAGGTGCCACTCCCACTGTCCTTTCCTAATAAAATGAGGAAATTGCATCGCATTG
TCTGAGTAGGTGTCATTCTATTCTGGGGGGTGGGGTGGGGCAGGACAGCAAGGGGGAGGATTGGGAAGAC
AATAGCAGGCATGCTGGGGATGCGGTGGGCTCTATGGCTTCTGAGGCGGAAAGAACCAGCTGGGGCTCTA
GGGGGTATCCCC
[124 nt withheld, positions 4353-4476]
C
[91 nt withheld, positions 4478-4568]
A
[49 nt withheld, positions 4570-4618]
CCTTTGACGTTGGAGTCCACGTTCTTT
[37 nt withheld, positions 4646-4682]
ACCCTATCTCGGTCTATTCTTTTGATTTATAAGGGATTTTGCCGATTTCGGCCTATTGGTTAAAAAATGA
GCTGATTTAACAAAAATTTAACGCGAATTAATTCTGTGGAATGTGTGTCAGTTAGGGTGTGGAAAGTCCC
CAGGCTCCCCAGCAGGCAGAAGTATGCAAAGCATGCATCTCAATTAGTCAGCAACCAGGTGTGGAAAGTC
CCCAGGCTCCCCAGCAGGCAGAAGTATGCAAAGCATGCATCTCAATTAGTCAGCAACCATAGTCCCGCCC
CTAACTCCGCCCATCCCGCCCCTAACTCCGCCCAGTTCCGCCCATTCTCCGCCCCATGGCTGACTAATTT
TTTTTATTTATGCAGAGGCCGAGGCCGCCTCTGCCTCTGAGCTATTCCAGAAGTAGTGAGGAGGCTTTTT
TGGAGGCCTAGGCTTTTGCAAAAAGCTCCCGGGAGCTTGTATATCCATTTTCGGATCTGATCAAGAGACA
GGATGAGGATCGTTTCGCATGATTGAACAAGATGGATTGCACGCAGGTTCTCCGGCCGCTTGGGTGGAGA
GGCTATTCGGCTATGACTGGGCACAACAGACAATCGGCTGCTCTGATGCCGCCGTGTTCCGGCTGTCAGC
GCAGGGGCGCCCGGTTCTTTTTGTCAAGACCGACCTGTCCGGTGCCCTGAATGAACTGCAGGACGAGGCA
GCGCGGCTATCGTGGCTGGCCACGACGGGCGTTCCTTGCGCAGCTGTGCTCGACGTTGTCACTGAAGCGG
GAAGGGACTGGCTGCTATTGGGCGAAGTGCCGGGGCAGGATCTCCTGTCATCTCACCTTGCTCCTGCCGA
GAAAGTATCCATCATGGCTGATGCAATGCGGCGGCTGCATACGCTTGATCCGGCTACCTGCCCATTCGAC
CACCAAGCGAAACATCGCATCGAGCGAGCACGTACTCGGATGGAAGCCGGTCTTGTCGATCAGGATGATC
TGGACGAAGAGCATCAGGGGCTCGCGCCAGCCGAACTGTTCGCCAGGCTCAAGGCGCGCATGCCCGACGG
CGAGGATCTCGTCGTGACCCATGGCGATGCCTGCTTGCCGAATATCATGGTGGAAAATGGCCGCTTTTCT
GGATTCATCGACTGTGGCCGGCTGGGTGTGGCGGACCGCTATCAGGACATAGCGTTGGCTACCCGTGATA
TTGCTGAAGAGCTTGGCGGCGAATGGGCTGACCGCTTCCTCGTGCTTTACGGTATCGCCGCTCCCGATTC
GCAGCGCATCGCCTTCTATCGCCTTCTTGACGAGTTCTTCTGAGCGGGACTCTGGGGTTCGAAATGACCG
ACCAAGCGACGCCCAACCTGCCATCACGAGATTTCGATTCCACCGCCGCCTTCTATGAAAGGTTGGGCTT
CGGAATCGTTTTCCGGGACGCCGGCTGGATGATCCTCCAGCGCGGGGATCTCATGCTGGAGTTCTTCGCC
CACCCCAACTTGTTTATTGCAGCTTATAATGGTTACAAATAAAGCAATAGCATCACAAATTTCACAAATA
AAGCATTTTTTTCACTGCATTCTAGTTGTGGTTTGTCCAAACTCATCAATGTATCTTATCATGTCTGTAT
ACCGTCGACCTCTAGCTAGAGCTTGGCGTAATCATGGTCATAGCTGTTTCCTGTGTGAAATTGTTATCCG
CTCACAATTCCACACAACATACGAGCCGGAAGCATAAAGTGTAAAGCCTGGGGTGCCTAATGAGTGAGCT
AACTCACATTAATTGCGTTGCGCTCACTGCCCGCTTTCCAGTCGGGAAACCTGTCGTGCCAGCTGCATTA
ATGAATCGGCCAACGCGCGGGGAGAGGCGGTTTGCGTATTGGGCGCTCTTCCGCTTCCTCGCTCACTGAC
TCGCTGCGCTCGGTCGTTCGGCTGCGGCGAGCGGTATCAGCTCACTCAAAGGCGGTAATACGGTTATCCA
CAGAATCAGGGGATAACGCAGGAAAGAACATGTGAGCAAAAGGCCAGCAAAAGGCCAGGAACCGTAAAAA
GGCCGCGTTGCTGGCGTTTTTCCATAGGCTCCGCCCCCCTGACGAGCATCACAAAAATCGACGCTCAAGT
CAGAGGTGGCGAAACCCGACAGGACTATAAAGATACCAGGCGTTTCCCCCTGGAAGCTCCCTCGTGCGCT
CTCCTGTTCCGACCCTGCCGCTTACCGGATACCTGTCCGCCTTTCTCCCTTCGGGAAGCGTGGCGCTTTC
TCATAGCTCACGCTGTAGGTATCTCAGTTCGGTGTAGGTCGTTCGCTCCAAGCTGGGCTGTGTGCACGAA
CCCCCCGTTCAGCCCGACCGCTGCGCCTTATCCGGTAACTATCGTCTTGAGTCCAACCCGGTAAGACACG
ACTTATCGCCACTGGCAGCAGCCACTGGTAACAGGATTAGCAGAGCGAGGTATGTAGGCGGTGCTACAGA
GTTCTTGAAGTGGTGGCCTAACTACGGCTACACTAGAAGAACAGTATTTGGTATCTGCGCTCTGCTGAAG
CCAGTTACCTTCGGAAAAAGAGTTGGTAGCTCTTGATCCGGCAAACAAACCACCGCTGGTAGCGGTGGTT
TTTTTGTTTGCAAGCAGCAGATTACGCGCAGAAAAAAAGGATCTCAAGAAGATCCTTTGATCTTTTCTAC
GGGGTCTGACGCTCAGTGGAACGAAAACTCACGTTAAGGGATTTTGGTCATGAGATTATCAAAAAGGATC
TTCACCTAGATCCTTTTAAATTAAAAATGAAGTTTTAAATCAATCTAAAGTATATATGAGTAAACTTGGT
CTGACAGTTACCAATGCTTAATCAGTGAGGCACCTATCTCAGCGATCTGTCTATTTCGTTCATCCATAGT
TGCCTGACTCCCCGTCGTGTAGATAACTACGATACGGGAGGGCTTACCATCTGGCCCCAGTGCTGCAATG
ATACCGCGAGACCCACGCTCACCGGCTCCAGATTTATCAGCAATAAACCAGCCAGCCGGAAGGGCCGAGC
GCAGAAGTGGTCCTGCAACTTTATCCGCCTCCATCCAGTCTATTAATTGTTGCCGGGAAGCTAGAGTAAG
TAGTTCGCCAGTTAATAGTTTGCGCAACGTTGTTGCCATTGCTACAGGCATCGTGGTGTCACGCTCGTCG
TTTGGTATGGCTTCATTCAGCTCCGGTTCCCAACGATCAAGGCGAGTTACATGATCCCCCATGTTGTGCA
AAAAAGCGGTTAGCTCCTTCGGTCCTCCGATCGTTGTCAGAAGTAAGTTGGCCGCAGTGTTATCACTCAT
GGTTATGGCAGCACTGCATAATTCTCTTACTGTCATGCCATCCGTAAGATGCTTTTCTGTGACTGGTGAG
TACTCAACCAAGTCATTCTGAGAATAGTGTATGCGGCGACCGAGTTGCTCTTGCCCGGCGTCAATACGGG
ATAATACCGCGCCACATAGCAGAACTTTAAAAGTGCTCATCATTGGAAAACGTTCTTCGGGGCGAAAACT
CTCAAGGATCTTACCGCTGTTGAGATCCAGTTCGATGTAACCCACTCGTGCACCCAACTGATCTTCAGCA
TCTTTTACTTTCACCAGCGTTTCTGGGTGAGCAAAAACAGGAAGGCAAAATGCCGCAAAAAAGGGAATAA
GGGCGACACGGAAATGTTGAATACTCATACTCTTCCTTTTTCAATATTATTGAAGCATTTATCAGGGTTA
TTGTCTCATGAGCGGATACATATTTGAATGTATTTAGAAAAATAAACAAATAGGGGTTCCGCGCACATTT
CCCCGAAAAGTGCCACCTGACGTC
